>Addgene plasmid #123131 | pET-His-VCre | addgene full sequence | sequence record 238578 | Addgene NGS Result
CACGGGGCCTGCCACCATACCCACGCCGAAACAAGCGCTCATGAGCCCGAAGTGGCGAGCCCGATCTTCC
ACATCGGTGATGTCGGCGATATAGGCGCCAGCAACCGCACCTGTGGCGCCGGTGATGCCGGCCACGATGC
GTCCGGCGTAGAGGATCGAGATCGATCTCGATCCCGCGAAATTAATACGACTCACTATAGGGGAATTGTG
AGCGGATAACAATTCCCCTCTAGAAATAATTTTGTTTAACTTTAAGAAGGAGATATACCATGGCGCATCA
CCACCACCATCACGGCGGGAGCATAGAGAATCAGCTAAGCTTACTGGGCGATTTTTCTGGAGTACGCCCT
GACGATGTAAAAACGGCTATCCAGGCTGCGCAGAAAAAAGGAATTAATGTCGCCGAAAATGAACAGTTTA
AAGCCGCGTTTGAGCACCTGCTGAATGAGTTCAAGAAACGCGAGGAACGTTATAGTCCAAATACTCTCAG
GCGGTTAGAGTCGGCGTGGACTTGCTTTGTGGATTGGTGTCTTGCCAACCATCGACATTCTCTGCCGGCA
ACTCCAGATACAGTAGAAGCGTTCTTCATTGAGAGAGCAGAGGAGCTTCATCGTAACACCTTATCAGTTT
ATCGTTGGGCAATTTCGCGGGTGCACCGCGTAGCCGGTTGCCCTGATCCGTGTCTAGATATATATGTAGA
AGATCGTCTAAAGGCTATAGCTCGGAAGAAAGTGCGCGAAGGTGAAGCTGTCAAACAGGCTAGTCCCTTT
AACGAGCAGCACCTTCTGAAGCTGACTAGTCTGTGGTATCGAAGTGATAAACTCCTGCTTAGGCGCAATT
TAGCATTGCTGGCCGTGGCTTACGAGTCTATGTTACGGGCATCGGAACTGGCGAACATCCGAGTGTCCGA
TATGGAACTTGCTGGAGATGGTACAGCGATCCTTACCATTCCTATTACGAAAACAAATCACTCCGGTGAA
CCCGACACATGTATTCTCTCACAGGACGTTGTCTCTCTGCTGATGGACTATACGGAGGCAGGCAAACTCG
ATATGTCTAGCGACGGTTTTCTATTTGTTGGGGTCAGTAAACATAATACGTGTATCAAACCGAAGAAGGA
TAAACAAACAGGCGAAGTGCTTCACAAACCTATTACGACAAAGACGGTAGAAGGAGTCTTCTATTCGGCA
TGGGAAACCTTAGACTTGGGAAGGCAAGGGGTGAAACCTTTTACTGCACACTCTGCCCGTGTGGGAGCCG
CACAGGATCTGCTGAAGAAGGGCTATAACACCTTACAGATCCAGCAGAGCGGGAGATGGAGCTCTGGCGC
AATGGTGGCCCGTTACGGTCGTGCTATTCTGGCCCGAGATGGCGCCATGGCACATTCTAGAGTAAAAACA
CGTTCCGCGCCAATGCAATGGGGCAAAGATGAAAAGGACTAACTCGAGTCTGGTAAAGAAACCGCTGCTG
CGAAATTTGAACGCCAGCACATGGACTCGTCTACTAGCGCAGCTTAATTAACCTAGGCTGCTGCCACCGC
TGAGCAATAACTAGCATAACCCCTTGGGGCCTCTAAACGGGTCTTGAGGGGTTTTTTGCTGAAAGGAGGA
ACTATATCCGGATTGGCGAATGGG
[124 nt withheld, positions 1635-1758]
C
[91 nt withheld, positions 1760-1850]
A
[49 nt withheld, positions 1852-1900]
CCTTTGACGTTGGAGTCCACGTTCTTT
[37 nt withheld, positions 1928-1964]
ACCCTATCTCGGTCTATTCTTTTGATTTATAAGGGATTTTGCCGATTTCGGCCTATTGGTTAAAAAATGA
GCTGATTTAACAAAAATTTAACGCGAATTTTAACAAAATATTAACGTTTACAATTTCTGGCGGCACGATG
GCATGAGATTATCAAAAAGGATCTTCACCTAGATCCTTTTAAATTAAAAATGAAGTTTTAAATCAATCTA
AAGTATATATGAGTAAACTTGGTCTGACAGTTACCAATGCTTAATCAGTGAGGCACCTATCTCAGCGATC
TGTCTATTTCGTTCATCCATAGTTGCCTGACTCCCCGTCGTGTAGATAACTACGATACGGGAGGGCTTAC
CATCTGGCCCCAGTGCTGCAATGATACCGCGAGACCCACGCTCACCGGCTCCAGATTTATCAGCAATAAA
CCAGCCAGCCGGAAGGGCCGAGCGCAGAAGTGGTCCTGCAACTTTATCCGCCTCCATCCAGTCTATTAAT
TGTTGCCGGGAAGCTAGAGTAAGTAGTTCGCCAGTTAATAGTTTGCGCAACGTTGTTGCCATTGCTACAG
GCATCGTGGTGTCACGCTCGTCGTTTGGTATGGCTTCATTCAGCTCCGGTTCCCAACGATCAAGGCGAGT
TACATGATCCCCCATGTTGTGCAAAAAAGCGGTTAGCTCCTTCGGTCCTCCGATCGTTGTCAGAAGTAAG
TTGGCCGCAGTGTTATCACTCATGGTTATGGCAGCACTGCATAATTCTCTTACTGTCATGCCATCCGTAA
GATGCTTTTCTGTGACTGGTGAGTACTCAACCAAGTCATTCTGAGAATAGTGTATGCGGCGACCGAGTTG
CTCTTGCCCGGCGTCAATACGGGATAATACCGCGCCACATAGCAGAACTTTAAAAGTGCTCATCATTGGA
AAACGTTCTTCGGGGCGAAAACTCTCAAGGATCTTACCGCTGTTGAGATCCAGTTCGATGTAACCCACTC
GTGCACCCAACTGATCTTCAGCATCTTTTACTTTCACCAGCGTTTCTGGGTGAGCAAAAACAGGAAGGCA
AAATGCCGCAAAAAAGGGAATAAGGGCGACACGGAAATGTTGAATACTCATACTCTTCCTTTTTCAATCA
TGATTGAAGCATTTATCAGGGTTATTGTCTCATGAGCGGATACATATTTGAATGTATTTAGAAAAATAAA
CAAATAGGTCATGACCAAAATCCCTTAACGTGAGTTTTCGTTCCACTGAGCGTCAGACCCCGTAGAAAAG
ATCAAAGGATCTTCTTGAGATCCTTTTTTTCTGCGCGTAATCTGCTGCTTGCAAACAAAAAAACCACCGC
TACCAGCGGTGGTTTGTTTGCCGGATCAAGAGCTACCAACTCTTTTTCCGAAGGTAACTGGCTTCAGCAG
AGCGCAGATACCAAATACTGTCCTTCTAGTGTAGCCGTAGTTAGGCCACCACTTCAAGAACTCTGTAGCA
CCGCCTACATACCTCGCTCTGCTAATCCTGTTACCAGTGGCTGCTGCCAGTGGCGATAAGTCGTGTCTTA
CCGGGTTGGACTCAAGACGATAGTTACCGGATAAGGCGCAGCGGTCGGGCTGAACGGGGGGTTCGTGCAC
ACAGCCCAGCTTGGAGCGAACGACCTACACCGAACTGAGATACCTACAGCGTGAGCTATGAGAAAGCGCC
ACGCTTCCCGAAGGGAGAAAGGCGGACAGGTATCCGGTAAGCGGCAGGGTCGGAACAGGAGAGCGCACGA
GGGAGCTTCCAGGGGGAAACGCCTGGTATCTTTATAGTCCTGTCGGGTTTCGCCACCTCTGACTTGAGCG
TCGATTTTTGTGATGCTCGTCAGGGGGGCGGAGCCTATGGAAAAACGCCAGCAACGCGGCCTTTTTACGG
TTCCTGGCCTTTTGCTGGCCTTTTGCTCACATGTTCTTTCCTGCGTTATCCCCTGATTCTGTGGATAACC
GTATTACCGCCTTTGAGTGAGCTGATACCGCTCGCCGCAGCCGAACGACCGAGCGCAGCGAGTCAGTGAG
CGAGGAAGCGGAAGAGCGCCTGATGCGGTATTTTCTCCTTACGCATCTGTGCGGTATTTCACACCGCAAT
GGTGCACTCTCAGTACAATCTGCTCTGATGCCGCATAGTTAAGCCAGTATACACTCAGCTATCGCTACGT
GACTGGGTCATGGCTGCGCCCCGACACCCGCCAACACCCGCTGACGCGCCCTGACGGGCTTGTCTGCTCC
CGGCATCCGCTTACAGACAAGCTGTGACCGTCTCCGGGAGCTGCATGTGTCAGAGGTTTTCACCGTCATC
ACCGAAACGCGCGAGGCAGCTGCGGTAAAGCTCATCAGCGTGGTCGTGAAGCGATTCACAGATGTCTGCC
TGTTCATCCGCGTCCAGCTCGTTGAGTTTCTCCAGAAGCGTTAATGTCTGGCTTCTGATAAAGCGGGCCA
TGTTAAGGGCGGTTTTTTCCTGTTTGGTCACTGATGCCTCCGTGTAAGGGGGATTTCTGTTCATGGGGGT
AATGATACCGATGAAACGAGAGAGGATGCTCACGATACGGGTTACTGATGATGAACATGCCCGGTTACTG
GAACGTTGTGAGGGTAAACAACTGGCGGTATGGATGCGGCGGGACCAGAGAAAAATCACTCAGGGTCAAT
GCCAGCGCTTCGTTAATACAGATGTAGGTGTTCCACAGGGTAGCCAGCAGCATCCTGCGATGCAGATCCG
GAACATAATGGTGCAGGGCGCTGACTTCCGCGTTTCCAGACTTTACGAAACACGGAAACCGAAGACCATT
CATGTTGTTGCTCAGGTCGCAGACGTTTTGCAGCAGCAGTCGCTTCACGTTCGCTCGCGTATCGGTGATT
CATTCTGCTAACCAGTAAGGCAACCCCGCCAGCCTAGCCGGGTCCTCAACGACAGGAGCACGATCATGCT
AGTCATGCCCCGCGCCCACCGGAAGGAGCTGACTGGGTTGAAGGCTCTCAAGGGCATCGGTCGAGATCCC
GGTGCCTAATGAGTGAGCTAACTTACATTAATTGCGTTGCGCTCACTGCCCGCTTTCCAGTCGGGAAACC
TGTCGTGCCAGCTGCATTAATGAATCGGCCAACGCGCGGGGAGAGGCGGTTTGCGTATTGGGCGCCAGGG
TGGTTTTTCTTTTCACCAGTGAGACGGGCAACAGCTGATTGCCCTTCACCGCCTGGCCCTGAGAGAGTTG
CAGCAAGCGGTCCACGCTGGTTTGCCCCAGCAGGCGAAAATCCTGTTTGATGGTGGTTAACGGCGGGATA
TAACATGAGCTGTCTTCGGTATCGTCGTATCCAACTACCGAGATGTCCGCACCAACGCGCAGCCCGGACT
CGGTAATGGCGCGCATTGCGCCCAGCGCCATCTGATCGTTGGCAACCAGCATCGCAGTGGGAACGATGCC
CTCATTCAGCATTTGCATGGTTTGTTGAAAACCGGACATGGCACTCCAGTCGCCTTCCCGTTCCGCTATC
GGCTGAATTTGATTGCGAGTGAGATATTTATGCCAGCCAGCCAGACGCAGACGCGCCGAGACAGAACTTA
ATGGGCCCGCTAACAGCGCGATTTGCTGGTGACCCAATGCGACCAGATGCTCCACGCCCAGTCGCGTACC
GTCTTCATGGGAGAAAATAATACTGTTGATGGGTGTCTGGTCAGAGACATCAAGAAATAACGCCGGAACA
TTAGTGCAGGCAGCTTCCACAGCAATGGCATCCTGGTCATCCAGCGGATAGTTAATGATCAGCCCACTGA
CGCGTTGCGCGAGAAGATTGTGCACCGCCGCTTTACAGGCTTCGACGCCGCTTCGTTCTACCATCGACAC
CACCACGCTGGCACCCAGTTGATCGGCGCGAGATTTAATCGCCGCGACAATTTGCGACGGCGCGTGCAGG
GCCAGACTGGAGGTGGCAACGCCAATCAGCAACGACTGTTTGCCCGCCAGTTGTTGTGCCACGCGGTTGG
GAATGTAATTCAGCTCCGCCATCGCCGCTTCCACTTTTTCCCGCGTTTTCGCAGAAACGTGGCTGGCCTG
GTTCACCACGCGGGAAACGGTCTGATAAGAGACACCGGCATACTCTGCGACATCGTATAACGTTACTGGT
TTCACATTCACCACCCTGAATTGACTCTCTTCCGGGCGCTATCATGCCATACCGCGAAAGGTTTTGCGCC
ATTCGATGGTGTCCGGGATCTCGACGCTCTCCCTTATGCGACTCCTGCATTAGGAAGCAGCCCAGTAGTA
GGTTGAGGCCGTTGAGCACCGCCGCCGCAAGGAATGGTGCATGCAAGGAGATGGCGCCCAACAGTCCCCC
GGC
Features (pLannotate 1.2.2; 18 found; start..end, strand, type, name):
    183..201     +  promoter       T7 promoter: promoter for bacteriophage T7 RNA polymerase
    202..226     +  protein_bind   lac operator: The lac repressor binds to the lac operator to inhibit transcription in E. coli. This inhibition can be relieved by adding lactose or isopropyl-β-D-thiogalactopyranoside (IPTG). lac repressor encoded by lacI
    241..263     +  RBS            RBS: efficient ribosome binding site from bacteriophage T7 gene 10 (Olins and Rangwala, 1989)
   1455..1496    +  CDS            S-Tag (fragment): affinity and epitope tag derived from pancreatic ribonuclease A
   1526..1543    +  CDS            SET1 (fragment): solubility-enhancement tag derived from T7 phage gene 10B
   1551..1598    +  terminator     T7 terminator: transcription terminator for bacteriophage T7 RNA polymerase
   1635..2090    +  rep_origin     f1 ori (sequence partly withheld): f1 bacteriophage origin of replication; arrow indicates direction of (+) strand synthesis
   2205..3065    -  CDS            AmpR: β-lactamase; bla; confers resistance to ampicillin, carbenicillin, and related antibiotics
   3066..3158    -  promoter       AmpR promoter: bla
   3239..3827    +  rep_origin     ori: high-copy-number ColE1/pMB1/pBR322/pUC origin of replication
   4013..4152    -  misc_feature   bom: basis of mobility region from pBR322
   4254..4445    -  CDS            rop: Rop protein, which maintains plasmids at low copy number; rop
   4462..4842    +  CDS            YPB1_ECOLX: Protein predicted: Swiss-Prot protein existence level 4. From Escherichia coli.
   4904..4968    -  CDS            TcR (fragment): tetracycline efflux protein; tet; confers resistance to tetracycline
   4983..5004    -  protein_bind   CAP binding site: CAP binding activates transcription in the presence of cAMP. E. coli catabolite activator protein
   5017..6099    -  CDS            lacI: lac repressor; lacI; The lac repressor binds to the lac operator to inhibit transcription in E. coli. This inhibition can be relieved by adding lactose or isopropyl-β-D-thiogalactopyranoside (IPTG).
   6100..6177    -  promoter       lacI promoter: lacI
   6185..157     -  CDS            TcR (fragment) (across the origin): tetracycline efflux protein; tet; confers resistance to tetracycline
