[The description below was written by a language model from this plasmid's Addgene catalogue record and pLannotate feature annotations shown in this document.]
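Description:
pET-His-VCre is a bacterial expression plasmid of about 6.3 kb, built on a pET backbone, for producing wild-type VCre recombinase in E. coli. It is propagated through a ColE1/pMB1-type origin and selected with ampicillin via the β-lactamase gene. The catalogue lists it as high copy, although the feature table also shows the rop gene and the pBR322 bom region, which are typical of pBR322-derived pET backbones and usually associated with more moderate copy number. An f1 origin is present as well, along with short, non-functional remnants of the tetracycline resistance gene left over from the parental vector.

The payload is the roughly 1.1 kb VCre coding sequence from Vibrio sp. 0908, carrying an N-terminal 6x His tag for metal-affinity purification. The annotation software did not label the VCre open reading frame or the His tag. They presumably occupy the unannotated stretch between the ribosome binding site and the downstream vector sequences. Expression is driven by a T7 promoter followed by a lac operator and the phage T7 gene 10 ribosome binding site, and it ends at a T7 terminator. The plasmid-borne lacI gene supplies repressor, so transcription stays low until IPTG induction in a host that provides T7 RNA polymerase. Fragments of an S-tag and another tag annotated just upstream of the terminator appear to be residual backbone sequence, and the record does not indicate that they are fused to the protein.

VCre is a Cre-like tyrosine site-specific recombinase that acts on its own target sites rather than loxP. This plasmid supplies purified His-tagged enzyme, and the associated work concerned specificity profiling and off-target prediction for site-specific DNA recombinases.
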