Addgene plasmid #123131: pET-His-VCre
Purpose: Bacterial expression plasmid for wild-type VCre with an N-terminal His-tag.
Depositing lab: David Liu. Depositing organization: Broad Institute. Publication: High-resolution specificity profiling and off-target prediction for site-specific DNA recombinases. Bessen JL, Afeyan LK, Dancik V, Koblan LW, Thompson DB, Leichner C, Clemons PA, Liu DR. Nat Commun. 2019 Apr 26;10(1):1937. doi: 10.1038/s41467-019-09987-0. PubMed 31028261.
Backbone
  Vector backbone: pET
  Backbone size w/o insert (bp): 5100
  Total vector size (bp): 6300
  Vector type: Bacterial Expression, Cre/Lox
Growth in bacteria
  Bacterial resistance: Ampicillin, 100 μg/mL
  Growth temperature: 37°C
  Growth strain: DH5alpha
  Copy number: High Copy
Gene/Insert
  Gene/Insert name: VCre recombinase
  Species: Vibrio sp. 0908
  Insert size (bp): 1140
  GenBank ID: YP_001595719
  Promoter: T7
  Tag / fusion protein: 6x His tag (N terminal on insert)
  Cloning method: Unknown
  Sequencing primers: 5′ GAAACAAGCGCTCATGAGCCCGAA; 3′ GTCCCATTCGCCAATCCGGATATAG
Terms and licenses: Academic/Nonprofit Terms; Industry Terms: Not Available to Industry
How to cite: pET-His-VCre was a gift from David Liu (Addgene plasmid # 123131 ; http://n2t.net/addgene:123131 ; RRID:Addgene_123131)
